Addgene plasmid #220206: pCDNA3-TEX264-SIM2_mut-cFlag
Purpose: Mammalian expression of TEX264 with SIM2 motif mutated, C-terminal Flag
Depositing lab: Kristijan Ramadan. Depositing organization: University of Oxford. Publication: TEX264 coordinates p97- and SPRTN-mediated resolution of topoisomerase 1-DNA adducts. Fielden J, Wiseman K, Torrecilla I, Li S, Hume S, Chiang SC, Ruggiano A, Narayan Singh A, Freire R, Hassanieh S, Domingo E, Vendrell I, Fischer R, Kessler BM, Maughan TS, El-Khamisy SF, Ramadan K. Nat Commun. 2020 Mar 9;11(1):1274. doi: 10.1038/s41467-020-15000-w. PubMed 32152270.
Backbone
  Vector backbone: pCDNA3
  Backbone manufacturer: Thermofisher
  Backbone size w/o insert (bp): 5413
  Vector type: Mammalian Expression
  Selectable markers: Neomycin (select with G418)
Growth in bacteria
  Bacterial resistance: Ampicillin, 100 μg/mL
  Growth temperature: 37°C
  Growth strain: DH5alpha
  Copy number: High Copy
Gene/Insert
  Gene/Insert name: TEX264 (alt name: ZSIG11)
  Species: H. sapiens (human)
  Insert size (bp): 939
  Mutation: p.111ILSIW>ALAIA; c.421A>G,422T>C,427T>G,433T>G,434G>C
  Entrez Gene: TEX264 (a.k.a. ZSIG11)
  Promoter: CMV
  Tag / fusion protein: Flag (C terminal on insert)
  Cloning method: Restriction Enzyme; 5′ cloning site BamHI (not destroyed); 3′ cloning site NotI (not destroyed)
  Sequencing primers: 5′ CMVF_pCDNA3; T7F; 3′ BGH_Rev
Terms and licenses: Academic/Nonprofit Terms; Industry Terms: Not Available to Industry
How to cite: pCDNA3-TEX264-SIM2_mut-cFlag was a gift from Kristijan Ramadan (Addgene plasmid # 220206 ; http://n2t.net/addgene:220206 ; RRID:Addgene_220206)
