[The description below was written by a language model from this plasmid's Addgene catalogue record and pLannotate feature annotations shown in this document.]
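Description:
pCDNA3-TEX264-SIM2_mut-cFlag is a mammalian expression plasmid built on the pCDNA3 backbone, with a full sequence of about 6.4 kb. It is maintained in E. coli through a high-copy ColE1/pUC-type origin and an ampicillin resistance gene (β-lactamase) driven by its own promoter. An f1 origin is also present, which allows single-stranded DNA production. For selection in mammalian cells, the vector carries a neomycin phosphotransferase cassette under the SV40 enhancer/early promoter, terminated by an SV40 polyadenylation signal, which permits G418 selection of stable transfectants. Short annotated fragments such as bom, ble, lacI, the lac promoter/operator and an HIV-1 LTR match appear to be backbone remnants or incidental hits from the automated annotation rather than functional parts.

The payload is the 939 bp human TEX264 (ZSIG11) coding sequence, cloned between BamHI and NotI sites that are both retained. It is transcribed from the CMV immediate-early enhancer and promoter and terminated by the bovine growth hormone polyadenylation signal. A T7 promoter lies upstream of the insert and an SP6 promoter lies downstream in the opposite orientation, which can serve for in vitro transcription or sequencing. The protein is recorded as carrying a C-terminal Flag tag for detection and immunoprecipitation, although the feature table does not annotate the tag separately. The insert carries substitutions that convert an ILSIW motif to ALAIA, which mutates the element designated SIM2; by common usage this would be a SUMO-interacting motif, but the record does not spell the abbreviation out. The construct is intended for expressing this motif mutant in mammalian cells. The associated publication concerns TEX264 coordinating p97- and SPRTN-mediated resolution of topoisomerase 1-DNA adducts.
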