Features (pLannotate 1.2.2; 21 found; start..end, strand, type, name):
     28..80      -  misc_feature   bom (fragment): basis of mobility region from pBR322
    235..614     +  enhancer       CMV enhancer: human cytomegalovirus immediate early enhancer
    615..818     +  promoter       CMV promoter: human cytomegalovirus (CMV) immediate early promoter
    814..847     +  LTR            5' LTR (truncated) (fragment): truncated 5' long terminal repeat (LTR) from HIV-1
    863..881     +  promoter       T7 promoter: promoter for bacteriophage T7 RNA polymerase
    913..1851    +  CDS            TEX264: TX264_HUMAN - Also known as ZSIG11 From Homo sapiens (Human).
   1919..1937    -  promoter       SP6 promoter: promoter for bacteriophage SP6 RNA polymerase
   1963..2187    +  polyA_signal   bGH poly(A) signal: bovine growth hormone polyadenylation signal
   2191..2212    +  promoter       SV40 promoter (fragment): SV40 enhancer and early promoter
   2233..2661    +  rep_origin     f1 ori (sequence partly withheld): f1 bacteriophage origin of replication; arrow indicates direction of (+) strand synthesis
   2675..3004    +  promoter       SV40 promoter: SV40 enhancer and early promoter
   3071..3862    +  CDS            neo: KKA2_KLEPN - Also known as kan, nptII. Experimental evidence at protein level: Swiss-Prot protein existence level 1. Resistance to kanamycin, neomycin, paromomycin, ribostamycin, butirosin and gentamicin B. From Klebsiella pneumoniae.
   3886..4044    +  CDS            ble (fragment): BLE_KLEPN - Experimental evidence at protein level: Swiss-Prot protein existence level 1. Binding protein with a strong affinity to the bleomycin family of antibiotics. Binds to CL990; an antimitotic-antibiotic compound. From Klebsiella pneumoniae.
   4039..4160    +  polyA_signal   SV40 poly(A) signal: SV40 polyadenylation signal
   4233..4249    -  protein_bind   lac operator: The lac repressor binds to the lac operator to inhibit transcription in E. coli. This inhibition can be relieved by adding lactose or isopropyl-β-D-thiogalactopyranoside (IPTG). lac repressor encoded by lacI
   4257..4287    -  promoter       lac promoter: promoter for the E. coli lac operon
   4302..4323    -  protein_bind   CAP binding site: CAP binding activates transcription in the presence of cAMP. E. coli catabolite activator protein
   4336..4428    -  CDS            lacI (fragment): lac repressor; lacI; The lac repressor binds to the lac operator to inhibit transcription in E. coli. This inhibition can be relieved by adding lactose or isopropyl-β-D-thiogalactopyranoside (IPTG).
   4611..5199    -  rep_origin     ori: high-copy-number ColE1/pMB1/pBR322/pUC origin of replication
   5370..6230    -  CDS            AmpR: β-lactamase; bla; confers resistance to ampicillin, carbenicillin, and related antibiotics
   6231..6335    -  promoter       AmpR promoter: bla
>Addgene plasmid #220206 | pCDNA3-TEX264-SIM2_mut-cFlag | addgene full sequence | sequence record 436024 | Addgene NGS Result
GACGGATCGGGAGATCTCCCGATCCCCTATGGTGCACTCTCAGTACAATCTGCTCTGATGCCGCATAGTT
AAGCCAGTATCTGCTCCCTGCTTGTGTGTTGGAGGTCGCTGAGTAGTGCGCGAGCAAAATTTAAGCTACA
ACAAGGCAAGGCTTGACCGACAATTGCATGAAGAATCTGCTTAGGGTTAGGCGTTTTGCGCTGCTTCGCG
ATGTACGGGCCAGATATACGCGTTGACATTGATTATTGACTAGTTATTAATAGTAATCAATTACGGGGTC
ATTAGTTCATAGCCCATATATGGAGTTCCGCGTTACATAACTTACGGTAAATGGCCCGCCTGGCTGACCG
CCCAACGACCCCCGCCCATTGACGTCAATAATGACGTATGTTCCCATAGTAACGCCAATAGGGACTTTCC
ATTGACGTCAATGGGTGGAGTATTTACGGTAAACTGCCCACTTGGCAGTACATCAAGTGTATCATATGCC
AAGTACGCCCCCTATTGACGTCAATGACGGTAAATGGCCCGCCTGGCATTATGCCCAGTACATGACCTTA
TGGGACTTTCCTACTTGGCAGTACATCTACGTATTAGTCATCGCTATTACCATGGTGATGCGGTTTTGGC
AGTACATCAATGGGCGTGGATAGCGGTTTGACTCACGGGGATTTCCAAGTCTCCACCCCATTGACGTCAA
TGGGAGTTTGTTTTGGCACCAAAATCAACGGGACTTTCCAAAATGTCGTAACAACTCCGCCCCATTGACG
CAAATGGGCGGTAGGCGTGTACGGTGGGAGGTCTATATAAGCAGAGCTCTCTGGCTAACTAGAGAACCCA
CTGCTTACTGGCTTATCGAAATTAATACGACTCACTATAGGGAGACCCAAGCTTGGTACCGAGCTCGGAT
CCATGTCGGACCTGCTACTACTGGGCCTGATTGGGGGCCTGACTCTCTTACTGCTGCTGACGCTGCTGGC
CTTTGCCGGGTACTCAGGGCTACTGGCTGGGGTGGAAGTGAGTGCTGGGTCACCCCCCATCCGCAACGTC
ACTGTGGCCTACAAGTTCCACATGGGGCTCTATGGTGAGACTGGGCGGCTTTTCACTGAGAGCTGCAGCA
TCTCTCCCAAGCTCCGCTCCATCGCTGTCTACTATGACAACCCCCACATGGTGCCCCCTGATAAGTGCCG
ATGTGCCGTGGGCAGCATCCTGAGTGAAGGTGAGGAATCGCCCTCCCCTGAGCTCATCGACCTCTACCAG
AAATTTGGCTTCAAGGTGTTCTCCTTCCCGGCACCCAGCCATGTGGTGACAGCCACCTTCCCCTACACCA
CCGCTCTGGCCATCGCGCTGGCTACCCGCCGTGTCCATCCTGCCTTGGACACCTACATCAAGGAGCGGAA
GCTGTGTGCCTATCCTCGGCTGGAGATCTACCAGGAAGACCAGATCCATTTCATGTGCCCACTGGCACGG
CAGGGAGACTTCTATGTGCCTGAGATGAAGGAGACAGAGTGGAAATGGCGGGGGCTTGTGGAGGCCATTG
ACACCCAGGTGGATGGCACAGGAGCTGACACAATGAGTGACACGAGTTCTGTAAGCTTGGAAGTGAGCCC
TGGCAGCCGGGAGACTTCAGCTGCCACACTGTCACCTGGGGCGAGCAGCCGTGGCTGGGATGACGGTGAC
ACCCGCAGCGAGCACAGCTACAGCGAGTCAGGTGCCAGCGGCTCCTCTTTTGAGGAGCTGGACTTGGAGG
GCGAGGGGCCCTTAGGGGAGTCACGGCTGGACCCTGGGACTGAGCCCCTGGGGACTACCAAGTGGCTCTG
GGAGCCCACTGCCCCTGAGAAGGGCAAGGAGAGCGCTGACTACAAAGACGATGACGACAAGTAAGCGGCC
GCTCGAGCATGCATCTAGAGGGCCCTATTCTATAGTGTCACCTAAATGCTAGAGCTCGCTGATCAGCCTC
GACTGTGCCTTCTAGTTGCCAGCCATCTGTTGTTTGCCCCTCCCCCGTGCCTTCCTTGACCCTGGAAGGT
GCCACTCCCACTGTCCTTTCCTAATAAAATGAGGAAATTGCATCGCATTGTCTGAGTAGGTGTCATTCTA
TTCTGGGGGGTGGGGTGGGGCAGGACAGCAAGGGGGAGGATTGGGAAGACAATAGCAGGCATGCTGGGGA
TGCGGTGGGCTCTATGGCTTCTGAGGCGGAAAGAACCAGCTGGGGCTCTAGGGGGTATCCCC
[124 nt withheld, positions 2233-2356]
C
[91 nt withheld, positions 2358-2448]
A
[49 nt withheld, positions 2450-2498]
CCTTTGACGTTGGAGTCCACGTTCTTT
[37 nt withheld, positions 2526-2562]
ACCCTATCTCGGTCTATTCTTTTGATTTATAAGGGATTTTGCCGATTTCGGCCTATTGGTTAAAAAATGA
GCTGATTTAACAAAAATTTAACGCGAATTAATTCTGTGGAATGTGTGTCAGTTAGGGTGTGGAAAGTCCC
CAGGCTCCCCAGCAGGCAGAAGTATGCAAAGCATGCATCTCAATTAGTCAGCAACCAGGTGTGGAAAGTC
CCCAGGCTCCCCAGCAGGCAGAAGTATGCAAAGCATGCATCTCAATTAGTCAGCAACCATAGTCCCGCCC
CTAACTCCGCCCATCCCGCCCCTAACTCCGCCCAGTTCCGCCCATTCTCCGCCCCATGGCTGACTAATTT
TTTTTATTTATGCAGAGGCCGAGGCCGCCTCTGCCTCTGAGCTATTCCAGAAGTAGTGAGGAGGCTTTTT
TGGAGGCCTAGGCTTTTGCAAAAAGCTCCCGGGAGCTTGTATATCCATTTTCGGATCTGATCAAGAGACA
GGATGAGGATCGTTTCGCATGATTGAACAAGATGGATTGCACGCAGGTTCTCCGGCCGCTTGGGTGGAGA
GGCTATTCGGCTATGACTGGGCACAACAGACAATCGGCTGCTCTGATGCCGCCGTGTTCCGGCTGTCAGC
GCAGGGGCGCCCGGTTCTTTTTGTCAAGACCGACCTGTCCGGTGCCCTGAATGAACTGCAGGACGAGGCA
GCGCGGCTATCGTGGCTGGCCACGACGGGCGTTCCTTGCGCAGCTGTGCTCGACGTTGTCACTGAAGCGG
GAAGGGACTGGCTGCTATTGGGCGAAGTGCCGGGGCAGGATCTCCTGTCATCTCACCTTGCTCCTGCCGA
GAAAGTATCCATCATGGCTGATGCAATGCGGCGGCTGCATACGCTTGATCCGGCTACCTGCCCATTCGAC
CACCAAGCGAAACATCGCATCGAGCGAGCACGTACTCGGATGGAAGCCGGTCTTGTCGATCAGGATGATC
TGGACGAAGAGCATCAGGGGCTCGCGCCAGCCGAACTGTTCGCCAGGCTCAAGGCGCGCATGCCCGACGG
CGAGGATCTCGTCGTGACCCATGGCGATGCCTGCTTGCCGAATATCATGGTGGAAAATGGCCGCTTTTCT
GGATTCATCGACTGTGGCCGGCTGGGTGTGGCGGACCGCTATCAGGACATAGCGTTGGCTACCCGTGATA
TTGCTGAAGAGCTTGGCGGCGAATGGGCTGACCGCTTCCTCGTGCTTTACGGTATCGCCGCTCCCGATTC
GCAGCGCATCGCCTTCTATCGCCTTCTTGACGAGTTCTTCTGAGCGGGACTCTGGGGTTCGAAATGACCG
ACCAAGCGACGCCCAACCTGCCATCACGAGATTTCGATTCCACCGCCGCCTTCTATGAAAGGTTGGGCTT
CGGAATCGTTTTCCGGGACGCCGGCTGGATGATCCTCCAGCGCGGGGATCTCATGCTGGAGTTCTTCGCC
CACCCCAACTTGTTTATTGCAGCTTATAATGGTTACAAATAAAGCAATAGCATCACAAATTTCACAAATA
AAGCATTTTTTTCACTGCATTCTAGTTGTGGTTTGTCCAAACTCATCAATGTATCTTATCATGTCTGTAT
ACCGTCGACCTCTAGCTAGAGCTTGGCGTAATCATGGTCATAGCTGTTTCCTGTGTGAAATTGTTATCCG
CTCACAATTCCACACAACATACGAGCCGGAAGCATAAAGTGTAAAGCCTGGGGTGCCTAATGAGTGAGCT
AACTCACATTAATTGCGTTGCGCTCACTGCCCGCTTTCCAGTCGGGAAACCTGTCGTGCCAGCTGCATTA
ATGAATCGGCCAACGCGCGGGGAGAGGCGGTTTGCGTATTGGGCGCTCTTCCGCTTCCTCGCTCACTGAC
TCGCTGCGCTCGGTCGTTCGGCTGCGGCGAGCGGTATCAGCTCACTCAAAGGCGGTAATACGGTTATCCA
CAGAATCAGGGGATAACGCAGGAAAGAACATGTGAGCAAAAGGCCAGCAAAAGGCCAGGAACCGTAAAAA
GGCCGCGTTGCTGGCGTTTTTCCATAGGCTCCGCCCCCCTGACGAGCATCACAAAAATCGACGCTCAAGT
CAGAGGTGGCGAAACCCGACAGGACTATAAAGATACCAGGCGTTTCCCCCTGGAAGCTCCCTCGTGCGCT
CTCCTGTTCCGACCCTGCCGCTTACCGGATACCTGTCCGCCTTTCTCCCTTCGGGAAGCGTGGCGCTTTC
TCATAGCTCACGCTGTAGGTATCTCAGTTCGGTGTAGGTCGTTCGCTCCAAGCTGGGCTGTGTGCACGAA
CCCCCCGTTCAGCCCGACCGCTGCGCCTTATCCGGTAACTATCGTCTTGAGTCCAACCCGGTAAGACACG
ACTTATCGCCACTGGCAGCAGCCACTGGTAACAGGATTAGCAGAGCGAGGTATGTAGGCGGTGCTACAGA
GTTCTTGAAGTGGTGGCCTAACTACGGCTACACTAGAAGAACAGTATTTGGTATCTGCGCTCTGCTGAAG
CCAGTTACCTTCGGAAAAAGAGTTGGTAGCTCTTGATCCGGCAAACAAACCACCGCTGGTAGCGGTGGTT
TTTTTGTTTGCAAGCAGCAGATTACGCGCAGAAAAAAAGGATCTCAAGAAGATCCTTTGATCTTTTCTAC
GGGGTCTGACGCTCAGTGGAACGAAAACTCACGTTAAGGGATTTTGGTCATGAGATTATCAAAAAGGATC
TTCACCTAGATCCTTTTAAATTAAAAATGAAGTTTTAAATCAATCTAAAGTATATATGAGTAAACTTGGT
CTGACAGTTACCAATGCTTAATCAGTGAGGCACCTATCTCAGCGATCTGTCTATTTCGTTCATCCATAGT
TGCCTGACTCCCCGTCGTGTAGATAACTACGATACGGGAGGGCTTACCATCTGGCCCCAGTGCTGCAATG
ATACCGCGAGACCCACGCTCACCGGCTCCAGATTTATCAGCAATAAACCAGCCAGCCGGAAGGGCCGAGC
GCAGAAGTGGTCCTGCAACTTTATCCGCCTCCATCCAGTCTATTAATTGTTGCCGGGAAGCTAGAGTAAG
TAGTTCGCCAGTTAATAGTTTGCGCAACGTTGTTGCCATTGCTACAGGCATCGTGGTGTCACGCTCGTCG
TTTGGTATGGCTTCATTCAGCTCCGGTTCCCAACGATCAAGGCGAGTTACATGATCCCCCATGTTGTGCA
AAAAAGCGGTTAGCTCCTTCGGTCCTCCGATCGTTGTCAGAAGTAAGTTGGCCGCAGTGTTATCACTCAT
GGTTATGGCAGCACTGCATAATTCTCTTACTGTCATGCCATCCGTAAGATGCTTTTCTGTGACTGGTGAG
TACTCAACCAAGTCATTCTGAGAATAGTGTATGCGGCGACCGAGTTGCTCTTGCCCGGCGTCAATACGGG
ATAATACCGCGCCACATAGCAGAACTTTAAAAGTGCTCATCATTGGAAAACGTTCTTCGGGGCGAAAACT
CTCAAGGATCTTACCGCTGTTGAGATCCAGTTCGATGTAACCCACTCGTGCACCCAACTGATCTTCAGCA
TCTTTTACTTTCACCAGCGTTTCTGGGTGAGCAAAAACAGGAAGGCAAAATGCCGCAAAAAAGGGAATAA
GGGCGACACGGAAATGTTGAATACTCATACTCTTCCTTTTTCAATATTATTGAAGCATTTATCAGGGTTA
TTGTCTCATGAGCGGATACATATTTGAATGTATTTAGAAAAATAAACAAATAGGGGTTCCGCGCACATTT
CCCCGAAAAGTGCCACCTGACGTC
