>Addgene plasmid #220206 | pCDNA3-TEX264-SIM2_mut-cFlag | depositor partial sequence | sequence record 430253 | Assembled from Sanger sequences using CMVF_pCDNA3 and bGHR primers
CTCCCCCTTTGGACGAAAATGGGCGGTAGGCGTGTACGGTGGGAGGTCTATATAAGCAGAGCTCTCTGGC
TAACTAGAGAACCCACTGCTTACTGGCTTATCGAAATTAATACGACTCACTATAGGGAGACCCAAGCTTG
GTACCGAGCTCGGATCCATGTCGGACCTGCTACTACTGGGCCTGATTGGGGGCCTGACTCTCTTACTGCT
GCTGACGCTGCTGGCCTTTGCCGGGTACTCAGGGCTACTGGCTGGGGTGGAAGTGAGTGCTGGGTCACCC
CCCATCCGCAACGTCACTGTGGCCTACAAGTTCCACATGGGGCTCTATGGTGAGACTGGGCGGCTTTTCA
CTGAGAGCTGCAGCATCTCTCCCAAGCTCCGCTCCATCGCTGTCTACTATGACAACCCCCACATGGTGCC
CCCTGATAAGTGCCGATGTGCCGTGGGCAGCATCCTGAGTGAAGGTGAGGAATCGCCCTCCCCTGAGCTC
ATCGACCTCTACCAGAAATTTGGCTTCAAGGTGTTCTCCTTCCCGGCACCCAGCCATGTGGTGACAGCCA
CCTTCCCCTACACCACCGCTCTGGCCATCGCGCTGGCTACCCGCCGTGTCCATCCTGCCTTGGACACCTA
CATCAAGGAGCGGAAGCTGTGTGCCTATCCTCGGCTGGAGATCTACCAGGAAGACCAGATCCATTTCATG
TGCCCACTGGCACGGCAGGGAGACTTCTATGTGCCTGAGATGAAGGAGACAGAGTGGAAATGGCGGGGGC
TTGTGGAGGCCATTGACACCCAGGTGGATGGCACAGGAGCTGACACAATGAGTGACACGAGTTCTGTAAG
CTTGGAAGTGAGCCCTGGCAGCCGGGAGACTTCAGCTGCCACACTGTCACCTGGGGCGAGCAGCCGTGGC
TGGGATGACGGTGACACCCGCAGCGAGCACAGCTACAGCGAGTCAGGTGCCAGCGGCTCCTCTTTTGAGG
AGCTGGACTTGGAGGGCGAGGGGCCCTTAGGGGAGTCACGGCTGGACCCTGGGACTGAGCCCCTGGGGAC
TACCAAGTGGCTCTGGGAGCCCACTGCCCCTGAGAAGGGCAAGGAGAGCGCTGACTACAAAGACGATGAC
GACAAGTAAGCGGCCGCTCGAGCATGCATCTAGAGGGCCCTATTCTATAGTTCACCTTAAAAGCAAACCC
CT
